Addgene plasmid #106951: pLV sgRNA-Notch1 #2 GFP
Purpose: Lentivirus encoding sgRNA targeting murine Notch1. sgRNA is less optimal. Includes GFP marker.
Depositing lab: Albert Edge. Depositing organization: Massachusetts Eye and Ear Infirmary. Publication: Applications of Lgr5-Positive Cochlear Progenitors (LCPs) to the Study of Hair Cell Differentiation. Lenz DR, Gunewardene N, Abdul-Aziz DE, Wang Q, Gibson TM, Edge ASB. Front Cell Dev Biol. 2019 Feb 19;7:14. doi: 10.3389/fcell.2019.00014. eCollection 2019. PubMed 30873406.
Backbone
  Vector backbone: FUGW
  Total vector size (bp): 10318
  Vector type: Mammalian Expression, Lentiviral, CRISPR
Growth in bacteria
  Bacterial resistance: Ampicillin, 100 μg/mL
  Growth temperature: 37°C
  Growth strain: NEB Stable
  Copy number: Unknown
Gene/Insert
  Gene/Insert name: gRNA targeting Notch1
  gRNA/shRNA sequence: GTGTGTGAGTACCGCCCCTG
  Species: M. musculus (mouse)
  Entrez Gene: Notch1 (a.k.a. 9930111A19Rik, Mis6, N1, Tan1, lin-12)
Terms and licenses: Academic/Nonprofit Terms; Industry Terms: Not Available to Industry
How to cite: pLV sgRNA-Notch1 #2 GFP was a gift from Albert Edge (Addgene plasmid # 106951 ; http://n2t.net/addgene:106951 ; RRID:Addgene_106951)
