[The description below was written by a language model from this plasmid's Addgene catalogue record and pLannotate feature annotations shown in this document.]
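Description:
pLV sgRNA-Notch1 #2 GFP is a lentiviral CRISPR guide-expression plasmid built on the FUGW backbone, about 10.3 kb in size (the sequenced record is slightly shorter than the catalogued total). It is propagated in E. coli through a high-copy ColE1/pUC-type origin with ampicillin selection. The backbone also carries an f1 origin and an SV40/EM7-driven bleomycin/Zeocin resistance cassette that lies outside the viral genome. The transfer cassette has a third-generation-style layout. A CMV enhancer/promoter is fused to a truncated HIV-1 5' LTR to drive genomic RNA production in packaging cells. This is followed by the Ψ packaging signal with a partial gag sequence, the Rev response element for Rev-dependent nuclear export, and the cPPT/CTS element, which aids transduction. The cassette ends in a truncated 3' LTR and a bGH polyadenylation signal.

Two expression units sit between the LTRs. A human U6 RNA polymerase III promoter, oriented antisense to the viral genome, drives a single guide RNA made of a Notch1-targeting spacer joined to the Streptococcus pyogenes Cas9 scaffold. Downstream, in the forward orientation, the human ubiquitin C promoter expresses EGFP, with a WPRE to boost transcript stability and expression. EGFP marks transduced cells for identification or sorting.

The plasmid encodes no Cas9, so the nuclease has to be supplied separately. The guide targets mouse Notch1, and the depositor describes it as the less optimal guide. The associated publication concerns Lgr5-positive cochlear progenitors and hair cell differentiation.
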