Features (pLannotate 1.2.2; 33 found; start..end, strand, type, name):
     31..83      -  misc_feature   bom (fragment): basis of mobility region from pBR322
    238..617     +  enhancer       CMV enhancer: human cytomegalovirus immediate early enhancer
    618..817     +  promoter       CMV promoter: human cytomegalovirus (CMV) immediate early promoter
    835..1015    +  LTR            5' LTR (truncated): truncated 5' long terminal repeat (LTR) from HIV-1
   1062..1187    +  misc_feature   HIV-1 Ψ: packaging signal of human immunodeficiency virus type 1
   1171..1534    +  CDS            HIV-1 gag (fragment): gag protein from human immunodeficiency virus 1; gag
   1680..1913    +  misc_feature   RRE: The Rev response element (RRE) of HIV-1 allows for Rev-dependent mRNA export from the nucleus to the cytoplasm.
   2290..2390    +  CDS            Rev (fragment): human immunodeficiency virus 1 (HIV-1) Rev protein; rev; enhances nuclear export of unspliced and incompletely spliced viral mRNAs
   2440..2557    +  misc_feature   cPPT/CTS: central polypurine tract and central termination sequence of HIV-1
   2609..2684    -  misc_RNA       gRNA scaffold: guide RNA scaffold for the Streptococcus pyogenes CRISPR/Cas9 system
   2713..2953    -  promoter       U6 promoter: RNA polymerase III promoter for human U6 snRNA
   2975..4186    +  promoter       UbC promoter: human ubiquitin C promoter
   4197..4214    -  misc_feature   MCS (fragment): pUC18/19 multiple cloning site
   4215..4934    +  CDS            EGFP: the original enhanced GFP (Yang et al., 1996) mammalian codon-optimized
   4935..4959    +  misc_feature   MCS (fragment): pBluescript multiple cloning site
   4959..5547    +  misc_feature   WPRE: woodchuck hepatitis virus posttranscriptional regulatory element
   5484..6065    +  CDS            nef (fragment): NEF_HV1H2 - Experimental evidence at protein level: Swiss-Prot protein existence level 1. Extracellular Nef protein targets CD4(+) T-lymphocytes for apoptosis by interacting with CXCR4 surface receptors. From Human immunodeficiency virus type 1 group M subtype B (isolate HXB2) (HIV-1).
   6072..6252    +  LTR            5' LTR (truncated): truncated 5' long terminal repeat (LTR) from HIV-1
   6284..6508    +  polyA_signal   bGH poly(A) signal: bovine growth hormone polyadenylation signal
   6512..6533    +  promoter       SV40 promoter (fragment): SV40 enhancer and early promoter
   6554..6982    +  rep_origin     f1 ori (sequence partly withheld): f1 bacteriophage origin of replication; arrow indicates direction of (+) strand synthesis
   6996..7325    +  promoter       SV40 promoter: SV40 enhancer and early promoter
   7373..7420    +  promoter       EM7 promoter: synthetic bacterial promoter&nbsp
   7439..7813    +  CDS            BleoR: antibiotic-binding protein; Sh ble from Streptoalloteichus hindustanus; confers resistance to bleomycin, phleomycin, and Zeocin™
   7823..7948    +  CDS            ble (fragment): BLE_KLEPN - Experimental evidence at protein level: Swiss-Prot protein existence level 1. Binding protein with a strong affinity to the bleomycin family of antibiotics. Binds to CL990; an antimitotic-antibiotic compound. From Klebsiella pneumoniae.
   7943..8064    +  polyA_signal   SV40 poly(A) signal: SV40 polyadenylation signal
   8137..8153    -  protein_bind   lac operator: The lac repressor binds to the lac operator to inhibit transcription in E. coli. This inhibition can be relieved by adding lactose or isopropyl-β-D-thiogalactopyranoside (IPTG). lac repressor encoded by lacI
   8161..8191    -  promoter       lac promoter: promoter for the E. coli lac operon
   8206..8227    -  protein_bind   CAP binding site: CAP binding activates transcription in the presence of cAMP. E. coli catabolite activator protein
   8240..8332    -  CDS            lacI (fragment): lac repressor; lacI; The lac repressor binds to the lac operator to inhibit transcription in E. coli. This inhibition can be relieved by adding lactose or isopropyl-β-D-thiogalactopyranoside (IPTG).
   8515..9103    -  rep_origin     ori: high-copy-number ColE1/pMB1/pBR322/pUC origin of replication
   9274..10134   -  CDS            AmpR: β-lactamase; bla; confers resistance to ampicillin, carbenicillin, and related antibiotics
  10135..10239   -  promoter       AmpR promoter: bla
>Addgene plasmid #106951 | pLV sgRNA-Notch1 #2 GFP | addgene full sequence | sequence record 204583 | Addgene NGS Result
GTCGACGGATCGGGAGATCTCCCGATCCCCTATGGTGCACTCTCAGTACAATCTGCTCTGATGCCGCATA
GTTAAGCCAGTATCTGCTCCCTGCTTGTGTGTTGGAGGTCGCTGAGTAGTGCGCGAGCAAAATTTAAGCT
ACAACAAGGCAAGGCTTGACCGACAATTGCATGAAGAATCTGCTTAGGGTTAGGCGTTTTGCGCTGCTTC
GCGATGTACGGGCCAGATATACGCGTTGACATTGATTATTGACTAGTTATTAATAGTAATCAATTACGGG
GTCATTAGTTCATAGCCCATATATGGAGTTCCGCGTTACATAACTTACGGTAAATGGCCCGCCTGGCTGA
CCGCCCAACGACCCCCGCCCATTGACGTCAATAATGACGTATGTTCCCATAGTAACGCCAATAGGGACTT
TCCATTGACGTCAATGGGTGGAGTATTTACGGTAAACTGCCCACTTGGCAGTACATCAAGTGTATCATAT
GCCAAGTACGCCCCCTATTGACGTCAATGACGGTAAATGGCCCGCCTGGCATTATGCCCAGTACATGACC
TTATGGGACTTTCCTACTTGGCAGTACATCTACGTATTAGTCATCGCTATTACCATGGTGATGCGGTTTT
GGCAGTACATCAATGGGCGTGGATAGCGGTTTGACTCACGGGGATTTCCAAGTCTCCACCCCATTGACGT
CAATGGGAGTTTGTTTTGGCACCAAAATCAACGGGACTTTCCAAAATGTCGTAACAACTCCGCCCCATTG
ACGCAAATGGGCGGTAGGCGTGTACGGTGGGAGGTCTATATAAGCAGCGCGTTTTGCCTGTACTGGGTCT
CTCTGGTTAGACCAGATCTGAGCCTGGGAGCTCTCTGGCTAACTAGGGAACCCACTGCTTAAGCCTCAAT
AAAGCTTGCCTTGAGTGCTTCAAGTAGTGTGTGCCCGTCTGTTGTGTGACTCTGGTAACTAGAGATCCCT
CAGACCCTTTTAGTCAGTGTGGAAAATCTCTAGCAGTGGCGCCCGAACAGGGACTTGAAAGCGAAAGGGA
AACCAGAGGAGCTCTCTCGACGCAGGACTCGGCTTGCTGAAGCGCGCACGGCAAGAGGCGAGGGGCGGCG
ACTGGTGAGTACGCCAAAAATTTTGACTAGCGGAGGCTAGAAGGAGAGAGATGGGTGCGAGAGCGTCAGT
ATTAAGCGGGGGAGAATTAGATCGCGATGGGAAAAAATTCGGTTAAGGCCAGGGGGAAAGAAAAAATATA
AATTAAAACATATAGTATGGGCAAGCAGGGAGCTAGAACGATTCGCAGTTAATCCTGGCCTGTTAGAAAC
ATCAGAAGGCTGTAGACAAATACTGGGACAGCTACAACCATCCCTTCAGACAGGATCAGAAGAACTTAGA
TCATTATATAATACAGTAGCAACCCTCTATTGTGTGCATCAAAGGATAGAGATAAAAGACACCAAGGAAG
CTTTAGACAAGATAGAGGAAGAGCAAAACAAAAGTAAGACCACCGCACAGCAAGCGGCCGCTGATCTTCA
GACCTGGAGGAGGAGATATGAGGGACAATTGGAGAAGTGAATTATATAAATATAAAGTAGTAAAAATTGA
ACCATTAGGAGTAGCACCCACCAAGGCAAAGAGAAGAGTGGTGCAGAGAGAAAAAAGAGCAGTGGGAATA
GGAGCTTTGTTCCTTGGGTTCTTGGGAGCAGCAGGAAGCACTATGGGCGCAGCGTCAATGACGCTGACGG
TACAGGCCAGACAATTATTGTCTGGTATAGTGCAGCAGCAGAACAATTTGCTGAGGGCTATTGAGGCGCA
ACAGCATCTGTTGCAACTCACAGTCTGGGGCATCAAGCAGCTCCAGGCAAGAATCCTGGCTGTGGAAAGA
TACCTAAAGGATCAACAGCTCCTGGGGATTTGGGGTTGCTCTGGAAAACTCATTTGCACCACTGCTGTGC
CTTGGAATGCTAGTTGGAGTAATAAATCTCTGGAACAGATTTGGAATCACACGACCTGGATGGAGTGGGA
CAGAGAAATTAACAATTACACAAGCTTAATACACTCCTTAATTGAAGAATCGCAAAACCAGCAAGAAAAG
AATGAACAAGAATTATTGGAATTAGATAAATGGGCAAGTTTGTGGAATTGGTTTAACATAACAAATTGGC
TGTGGTATATAAAATTATTCATAATGATAGTAGGAGGCTTGGTAGGTTTAAGAATAGTTTTTGCTGTACT
TTCTATAGTGAATAGAGTTAGGCAGGGATATTCACCATTATCGTTTCAGACCCACCTCCCAACCCCGAGG
GGACCCGACAGGCCCGAAGGAATAGAAGAAGAAGGTGGAGAGAGAGACAGAGACAGATCCATTCGATTAG
TGAACGGATCGGCACTGCGTGCGCCAATTCTGCAGACAAATGGCAGTATTCATCCACAATTTTAAAAGAA
AAGGGGGGATTGGGGGGTACAGTGCAGGGGAAAGAATAGTAGACATAATAGCAACAGACATACAAACTAA
AGAATTACAAAAACAAATTACAAAAATTCAAAATTTTCGGGTTTATTACAGGGACAGCAGAGATCCAGTT
TGGTTAATTAAAAAAAAAGCACCGACTCGGTGCCACTTTTTCAAGTTGATAACGGACTAGCCTTATTTTA
ACTTGCTATTTCTAGCTCTAAAACCAGGGGCGGTACTCACACACGGTGTTTCGTCCTTTCCACAAGATAT
ATAAAGCCAAGAAATCGAAATACTTTCAAGTTACGGTAAGCATATGATAGTCCATTTTAAAACATAATTT
TAAAACTGCAAACTACCCAAGAAATTATTACTTTCTACGTCACGTATTTTGTACTAATATCTTTGTGTTT
ACAGTCAAATTAATTCCAATTATCTCTCTAACAGCCTTGTATCGTATATGCAAATATGAAGGAATCATGG
GAAATAGGCCCTCTTAATTAATTAAGGGTGCAGCGGCCTCCGCGCCGGGTTTTGGCGCCTCCCGCGGGCG
CCCCCCTCCTCACGGCGAGCGCTGCCACGTCAGACGAAGGGCGCAGCGAGCGTCCTGATCCTTCCGCCCG
GACGCTCAGGACAGCGGCCCGCTGCTCATAAGACTCGGCCTTAGAACCCCAGTATCAGCAGAAGGACATT
TTAGGACGGGACTTGGGTGACTCTAGGGCACTGGTTTTCTTTCCAGAGAGCGGAACAGGCGAGGAAAAGT
AGTCCCTTCTCGGCGATTCTGCGGAGGGATCTCCGTGGGGCGGTGAACGCCGATGATTATATAAGGACGC
GCCGGGTGTGGCACAGCTAGTTCCGTCGCAGCCGGGATTTGGGTCGCGGTTCTTGTTTGTGGATCGCTGT
GATCGTCACTTGGTGAGTAGCGGGCTGCTGGGCTGGCCGGGGCTTTCGTGGCCGCCGGGCCGCTCGGTGG
GACGGAAGCGTGTGGAGAGACCGCCAAGGGCTGTAGTCTGGGTCCGCGAGCAAGGTTGCCCTGAACTGGG
GGTTGGGGGGAGCGCAGCAAAATGGCGGCTGTTCCCGAGTCTTGAATGGAAGACGCTTGTGAGGCGGGCT
GTGAGGTCGTTGAAACAAGGTGGGGGGCATGGTGGGCGGCAAGAACCCAAGGTCTTGAGGCCTTCGCTAA
TGCGGGAAAGCTCTTATTCGGGTGAGATGGGCTGGGGCACCATCTGGGGACCCTGACGTGAAGTTTGTCA
CTGACTGGAGAACTCGGTTTGTCGTCTGTTGCGGGGGCGGCAGTTATGGCGGTGCCGTTGGGCAGTGCAC
CCGTACCTTTGGGAGCGCGCGCCCTCGTCGTGTCGTGACGTCACCCGTTCTGTTGGCTTATAATGCAGGG
TGGGGCCACCTGCCGGTAGGTGTGCGGTAGGCTTTTCTCCGTCGCAGGACGCAGGGTTCGGGCCTAGGGT
AGGCTCTCCTGAATCGACAGGCGCCGGACCTCTGGTGAGGGGAGGGATAAGTGAGGCGTCAGTTTCTTTG
GTCGGTTTTATGTACCTATCTTCTTAAGTAGCTGAAGCTCCGGTTTTGAACTATGCGCTCGGGGTTGGCG
AGTGTGTTTTGTGAAGTTTTTTAGGCACCTTTTGAAATGTAATCATTTGGGTCAATATGTAATTTTCAGT
GTTAGACTAGTAAATTGTCCGCTAAATTCTGGCCGTTTTTGGCTTTTTTGTTAGACGAAGCTTGGGCTGC
AGGTCGACTCTAGAATGGTGAGCAAGGGCGAGGAGCTGTTCACCGGGGTGGTGCCCATCCTGGTCGAGCT
GGACGGCGACGTAAACGGCCACAAGTTCAGCGTGTCCGGCGAGGGCGAGGGCGATGCCACCTACGGCAAG
CTGACCCTGAAGTTCATCTGCACCACCGGCAAGCTGCCCGTGCCCTGGCCCACCCTCGTGACCACCCTGA
CCTACGGCGTGCAGTGCTTCAGCCGCTACCCCGACCACATGAAGCAGCACGACTTCTTCAAGTCCGCCAT
GCCCGAAGGCTACGTCCAGGAGCGCACCATCTTCTTCAAGGACGACGGCAACTACAAGACCCGCGCCGAG
GTGAAGTTCGAGGGCGACACCCTGGTGAACCGCATCGAGCTGAAGGGCATCGACTTCAAGGAGGACGGCA
ACATCCTGGGGCACAAGCTGGAGTACAACTACAACAGCCACAACGTCTATATCATGGCCGACAAGCAGAA
GAACGGCATCAAGGTGAACTTCAAGATCCGCCACAACATCGAGGACGGCAGCGTGCAGCTCGCCGACCAC
TACCAGCAGAACACCCCCATCGGCGACGGCCCCGTGCTGCTGCCCGACAACCACTACCTGAGCACCCAGT
CCGCCCTGAGCAAAGACCCCAACGAGAAGCGCGATCACATGGTCCTGCTGGAGTTCGTGACCGCCGCCGG
GATCACTCTCGGCATGGACGAGCTGTACAAGTAAGAATTCGATATCAAGCTTATCGATAATCAACCTCTG
GATTACAAAATTTGTGAAAGATTGACTGGTATTCTTAACTATGTTGCTCCTTTTACGCTATGTGGATACG
CTGCTTTAATGCCTTTGTATCATGCTATTGCTTCCCGTATGGCTTTCATTTTCTCCTCCTTGTATAAATC
CTGGTTGCTGTCTCTTTATGAGGAGTTGTGGCCCGTTGTCAGGCAACGTGGCGTGGTGTGCACTGTGTTT
GCTGACGCAACCCCCACTGGTTGGGGCATTGCCACCACCTGTCAGCTCCTTTCCGGGACTTTCGCTTTCC
CCCTCCCTATTGCCACGGCGGAACTCATCGCCGCCTGCCTTGCCCGCTGCTGGACAGGGGCTCGGCTGTT
GGGCACTGACAATTCCGTGGTGTTGTCGGGGAAATCATCGTCCTTTCCTTGGCTGCTCGCCTGTGTTGCC
ACCTGGATTCTGCGCGGGACGTCCTTCTGCTACGTCCCTTCGGCCCTCAATCCAGCGGACCTTCCTTCCC
GCGGCCTGCTGCCGGCTCTGCGGCCTCTTCCGCGTCTTCGCCTTCGCCCTCAGACGAGTCGGATCTCCCT
TTGGGCCGCCTCCCCGCATCGATACCGTCGACCTCGAGACCTAGAAAAACATGGAGCAATCACAAGTAGC
AATACAGCAGCTACCAATGCTGATTGTGCCTGGCTAGAAGCACAAGAGGAGGAGGAGGTGGGTTTTCCAG
TCACACCTCAGGTACCTTTAAGACCAATGACTTACAAGGCAGCTGTAGATCTTAGCCACTTTTTAAAAGA
AAAGGGGGGACTGGAAGGGCTAATTCACTCCCAACGAAGACAAGATATCCTTGATCTGTGGATCTACCAC
ACACAAGGCTACTTCCCTGATTGGCAGAACTACACACCAGGGCCAGGGATCAGATATCCACTGACCTTTG
GATGGTGCTACAAGCTAGTACCAGTTGAGCAAGAGAAGGTAGAAGAAGCCAATGAAGGAGAGAACACCCG
CTTGTTACACCCTGTGAGCCTGCATGGGATGGATGACCCGGAGAGAGAAGTATTAGAGTGGAGGTTTGAC
AGCCGCCTAGCATTTCATCACATGGCCCGAGAGCTGCATCCGGACTGTACTGGGTCTCTCTGGTTAGACC
AGATCTGAGCCTGGGAGCTCTCTGGCTAACTAGGGAACCCACTGCTTAAGCCTCAATAAAGCTTGCCTTG
AGTGCTTCAAGTAGTGTGTGCCCGTCTGTTGTGTGACTCTGGTAACTAGAGATCCCTCAGACCCTTTTAG
TCAGTGTGGAAAATCTCTAGCAGGGCCCGTTTAAACCCGCTGATCAGCCTCGACTGTGCCTTCTAGTTGC
CAGCCATCTGTTGTTTGCCCCTCCCCCGTGCCTTCCTTGACCCTGGAAGGTGCCACTCCCACTGTCCTTT
CCTAATAAAATGAGGAAATTGCATCGCATTGTCTGAGTAGGTGTCATTCTATTCTGGGGGGTGGGGTGGG
GCAGGACAGCAAGGGGGAGGATTGGGAAGACAATAGCAGGCATGCTGGGGATGCGGTGGGCTCTATGGCT
TCTGAGGCGGAAAGAACCAGCTGGGGCTCTAGGGGGTATCCCC
[124 nt withheld, positions 6554-6677]
C
[91 nt withheld, positions 6679-6769]
A
[49 nt withheld, positions 6771-6819]
CCTTTGACGTTGGAGTCCACGTTCTTT
[37 nt withheld, positions 6847-6883]
ACCCTATCTCGGTCTATTCTTTTGATTTATAAGGGATTTTGCCGATTTCGGCCTATTGGTTAAAAAATGA
GCTGATTTAACAAAAATTTAACGCGAATTAATTCTGTGGAATGTGTGTCAGTTAGGGTGTGGAAAGTCCC
CAGGCTCCCCAGCAGGCAGAAGTATGCAAAGCATGCATCTCAATTAGTCAGCAACCAGGTGTGGAAAGTC
CCCAGGCTCCCCAGCAGGCAGAAGTATGCAAAGCATGCATCTCAATTAGTCAGCAACCATAGTCCCGCCC
CTAACTCCGCCCATCCCGCCCCTAACTCCGCCCAGTTCCGCCCATTCTCCGCCCCATGGCTGACTAATTT
TTTTTATTTATGCAGAGGCCGAGGCCGCCTCTGCCTCTGAGCTATTCCAGAAGTAGTGAGGAGGCTTTTT
TGGAGGCCTAGGCTTTTGCAAAAAGCTCCCGGGAGCTTGTATATCCATTTTCGGATCTGATCAGCACGTG
TTGACAATTAATCATCGGCATAGTATATCGGCATAGTATAATACGACAAGGTGAGGAACTAAACCATGGC
CAAGTTGACCAGTGCCGTTCCGGTGCTCACCGCGCGCGACGTCGCCGGAGCGGTCGAGTTCTGGACCGAC
CGGCTCGGGTTCTCCCGGGACTTCGTGGAGGACGACTTCGCCGGTGTGGTCCGGGACGACGTGACCCTGT
TCATCAGCGCGGTCCAGGACCAGGTGGTGCCGGACAACACCCTGGCCTGGGTGTGGGTGCGCGGCCTGGA
CGAGCTGTACGCCGAGTGGTCGGAGGTCGTGTCCACGAACTTCCGGGACGCCTCCGGGCCGGCCATGACC
GAGATCGGCGAGCAGCCGTGGGGGCGGGAGTTCGCCCTGCGCGACCCGGCCGGCAACTGCGTGCACTTCG
TGGCCGAGGAGCAGGACTGACACGTGCTACGAGATTTCGATTCCACCGCCGCCTTCTATGAAAGGTTGGG
CTTCGGAATCGTTTTCCGGGACGCCGGCTGGATGATCCTCCAGCGCGGGGATCTCATGCTGGAGTTCTTC
GCCCACCCCAACTTGTTTATTGCAGCTTATAATGGTTACAAATAAAGCAATAGCATCACAAATTTCACAA
ATAAAGCATTTTTTTCACTGCATTCTAGTTGTGGTTTGTCCAAACTCATCAATGTATCTTATCATGTCTG
TATACCGTCGACCTCTAGCTAGAGCTTGGCGTAATCATGGTCATAGCTGTTTCCTGTGTGAAATTGTTAT
CCGCTCACAATTCCACACAACATACGAGCCGGAAGCATAAAGTGTAAAGCCTGGGGTGCCTAATGAGTGA
GCTAACTCACATTAATTGCGTTGCGCTCACTGCCCGCTTTCCAGTCGGGAAACCTGTCGTGCCAGCTGCA
TTAATGAATCGGCCAACGCGCGGGGAGAGGCGGTTTGCGTATTGGGCGCTCTTCCGCTTCCTCGCTCACT
GACTCGCTGCGCTCGGTCGTTCGGCTGCGGCGAGCGGTATCAGCTCACTCAAAGGCGGTAATACGGTTAT
CCACAGAATCAGGGGATAACGCAGGAAAGAACATGTGAGCAAAAGGCCAGCAAAAGGCCAGGAACCGTAA
AAAGGCCGCGTTGCTGGCGTTTTTCCATAGGCTCCGCCCCCCTGACGAGCATCACAAAAATCGACGCTCA
AGTCAGAGGTGGCGAAACCCGACAGGACTATAAAGATACCAGGCGTTTCCCCCTGGAAGCTCCCTCGTGC
GCTCTCCTGTTCCGACCCTGCCGCTTACCGGATACCTGTCCGCCTTTCTCCCTTCGGGAAGCGTGGCGCT
TTCTCATAGCTCACGCTGTAGGTATCTCAGTTCGGTGTAGGTCGTTCGCTCCAAGCTGGGCTGTGTGCAC
GAACCCCCCGTTCAGCCCGACCGCTGCGCCTTATCCGGTAACTATCGTCTTGAGTCCAACCCGGTAAGAC
ACGACTTATCGCCACTGGCAGCAGCCACTGGTAACAGGATTAGCAGAGCGAGGTATGTAGGCGGTGCTAC
AGAGTTCTTGAAGTGGTGGCCTAACTACGGCTACACTAGAAGAACAGTATTTGGTATCTGCGCTCTGCTG
AAGCCAGTTACCTTCGGAAAAAGAGTTGGTAGCTCTTGATCCGGCAAACAAACCACCGCTGGTAGCGGTG
GTTTTTTTGTTTGCAAGCAGCAGATTACGCGCAGAAAAAAAGGATCTCAAGAAGATCCTTTGATCTTTTC
TACGGGGTCTGACGCTCAGTGGAACGAAAACTCACGTTAAGGGATTTTGGTCATGAGATTATCAAAAAGG
ATCTTCACCTAGATCCTTTTAAATTAAAAATGAAGTTTTAAATCAATCTAAAGTATATATGAGTAAACTT
GGTCTGACAGTTACCAATGCTTAATCAGTGAGGCACCTATCTCAGCGATCTGTCTATTTCGTTCATCCAT
AGTTGCCTGACTCCCCGTCGTGTAGATAACTACGATACGGGAGGGCTTACCATCTGGCCCCAGTGCTGCA
ATGATACCGCGAGACCCACGCTCACCGGCTCCAGATTTATCAGCAATAAACCAGCCAGCCGGAAGGGCCG
AGCGCAGAAGTGGTCCTGCAACTTTATCCGCCTCCATCCAGTCTATTAATTGTTGCCGGGAAGCTAGAGT
AAGTAGTTCGCCAGTTAATAGTTTGCGCAACGTTGTTGCCATTGCTACAGGCATCGTGGTGTCACGCTCG
TCGTTTGGTATGGCTTCATTCAGCTCCGGTTCCCAACGATCAAGGCGAGTTACATGATCCCCCATGTTGT
GCAAAAAAGCGGTTAGCTCCTTCGGTCCTCCGATCGTTGTCAGAAGTAAGTTGGCCGCAGTGTTATCACT
CATGGTTATGGCAGCACTGCATAATTCTCTTACTGTCATGCCATCCGTAAGATGCTTTTCTGTGACTGGT
GAGTACTCAACCAAGTCATTCTGAGAATAGTGTATGCGGCGACCGAGTTGCTCTTGCCCGGCGTCAATAC
GGGATAATACCGCGCCACATAGCAGAACTTTAAAAGTGCTCATCATTGGAAAACGTTCTTCGGGGCGAAA
ACTCTCAAGGATCTTACCGCTGTTGAGATCCAGTTCGATGTAACCCACTCGTGCACCCAACTGATCTTCA
GCATCTTTTACTTTCACCAGCGTTTCTGGGTGAGCAAAAACAGGAAGGCAAAATGCCGCAAAAAAGGGAA
TAAGGGCGACACGGAAATGTTGAATACTCATACTCTTCCTTTTTCAATATTATTGAAGCATTTATCAGGG
TTATTGTCTCATGAGCGGATACATATTTGAATGTATTTAGAAAAATAAACAAATAGGGGTTCCGCGCACA
TTTCCCCGAAAAGTGCCACCTGAC
